Addgene plasmid #202134: pL0_BC-mito_sig_pep
Purpose: Level 0 plasmid containing a kozak consensus sequence and a mitochondria signal peptide sequence with BC overhangs used to build level 1 constructs.
Depositing lab: Christopher Dupont. Depositing organization: J. Craig Venter Institute (JCVI). Publication: Universal loop assembly: open, efficient and cross-kingdom DNA fabrication. Pollak B, Matute T, Nunez I, Cerda A, Lopez C, Vargas V, Kan A, Bielinski V, von Dassow P, Dupont CL, Federici F. Synth Biol (Oxf). 2020;5(1):ysaa001. doi: 10.1093/synbio/ysaa001. Epub 2020 Feb 5. PubMed 32161816.
Backbone
  Vector backbone: pL0R
  Vector type: Synthetic Biology
Growth in bacteria
  Bacterial resistance: Spectinomycin, 50 μg/mL
  Growth temperature: 37°C
  Growth strain: DH5alpha
  Copy number: High Copy
Gene/Insert
  Gene/Insert name: Mitochondria signal peptide
  Species: Phaeodactylum tricornutum
  Insert size (bp): 116
  Mutation: None
  Cloning method: Gibson Cloning
How to cite: pL0_BC-mito_sig_pep was a gift from Christopher Dupont (Addgene plasmid # 202134 ; http://n2t.net/addgene:202134 ; RRID:Addgene_202134)
