[The description below was written by a language model from this plasmid's Addgene catalogue record and pLannotate feature annotations shown in this document.]
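Description:
pL0_BC-mito_sig_pep is a small (about 2.2 kb) Level 0 part plasmid from the Universal Loop (uLoop) assembly system, built on the pL0R backbone and classed as a synthetic biology vector. It is propagated in E. coli from a high-copy ColE1/pUC-type origin of replication and selected with spectinomycin through an aadA gene, which in the circular map spans the sequence start point. The automated annotation also picks up a short pUC18/19 multiple cloning site remnant and a fragment matching the Tn5 transposase. These appear to be backbone remnants, not functional elements, and the record assigns them no role.

The payload is a 116 bp insert from the diatom Phaeodactylum tricornutum, introduced by Gibson cloning, that combines a Kozak consensus sequence with a mitochondrial signal peptide. The feature table does not label the insert by name, but it reports an 84 nt reverse-strand fragment with similarity to malate dehydrogenase from the diatom Nitzschia alba. This fragment probably corresponds to the targeting peptide, which would suggest that the presequence comes from a mitochondrial malate dehydrogenase-like protein, although the record does not state this. The part is flanked by the "B" and "C" overhangs of the assembly syntax, which fix its position in a transcription unit. No promoter, reporter or terminator is present, because these are supplied by other Level 0 parts.

The plasmid serves as a modular donor for building Level 1 constructs. Combining it with compatible promoter, coding sequence and terminator parts gives a protein of interest a translation initiation context and an N-terminal mitochondrial targeting signal, presumably for expression in diatoms such as P. tricornutum.
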