Features (pLannotate 1.2.2; 5 found; start..end, strand, type, name):
    268..856     +  rep_origin     ori: high-copy-number ColE1/pMB1/pBR322/pUC origin of replication
   1001..1084    -  CDS            MDH_NITAL (fragment): Experimental evidence at protein level: Swiss-Prot protein existence level 1. From Nitzschia alba (Marine diatom).
   1375..1407    +  misc_feature   MCS (fragment): pUC18/19 multiple cloning site
   1408..1524    +  CDS            tnpA (fragment): TN5P_ECOLX - Also known as tnp. Experimental evidence at protein level: Swiss-Prot protein existence level 1. Mediates transposition of transposon Tn5 by a 'cut and paste' mechanism. First, the monomeric transposase binds the 19 bp inverted DNA repeats flanking the transposon. Then, dimerization of the DNA- bound transposase creates a synaptic DNA complex. After nicking of the first DNA strand, excision of the transposon proceeds through a series of intermediates. The transposase then mediates the insertion of the transposon at a new site by strand transfer. The activity of the wild- type tran
   1556..174     +  CDS            aadA (across the origin): S3AD_ECOLX - Experimental evidence at protein level: Swiss-Prot protein existence level 1. Mediates bacterial resistance to the antibiotics streptomycin and spectinomycin. From Escherichia coli.
>Addgene plasmid #202134 | pL0_BC-mito_sig_pep | addgene full sequence | sequence record 405573 | Addgene NGS Result
GATGTCGCTGCCGACTGGGCAATGGAGCGCCTGCCGGCCCAGTATCAGCCCGTCATACTTGAAGCTAGAC
AGGCTTATCTTGGACAAGAAGAAGATCGCTTGGCCTCGCGCGCAGATCAGTTGGAAGAATTTGTCCACTA
CGTGAAAGGCGAGATCACCAAGGTAGTCGGCAAATAATAATCACCTAGAATGCATGACCAAAATCCCTTA
ACGTGAGTTTTCGTTCCACTGAGCGTCAGACCCCGTAGAAAAGATCAAAGGATCTTCTTGAGATCCTTTT
TTTCTGCGCGTAATCTGCTGCTTGCAAACAAAAAAACCACCGCTACCAGCGGTGGTTTGTTTGCCGGATC
AAGAGCTACCAACTCTTTTTCCGAAGGTAACTGGCTTCAGCAGAGCGCAGATACCAAATACTGTTCTTCT
AGTGTAGCCGTAGTTAGGCCACCACTTCAAGAACTCTGTAGCACCGCCTACATACCTCGCTCTGCTAATC
CTGTTACCAGTGGCTGCTGCCAGTGGCGATAAGTCGTGTCTTACCGGGTTGGACTCAAGACGATAGTTAC
CGGATAAGGCGCAGCGGTCGGGCTGAACGGGGGGTTCGTGCACACAGCCCAGCTTGGAGCGAACGACCTA
CACCGAACTGAGATACCTACAGCGTGAGCTATGAGAAAGCGCCACGCTTCCCGAAGGGAGAAAGGCGGAC
AGGTATCCGGTAAGCGGCAGGGTCGGAACAGGAGAGCGCACGAGGGAGCTTCCAGGGGGAAACGCCTGGT
ATCTTTATAGTCCTGTCGGGTTTCGCCACCTCTGACTTGAGCGTCGATTTTTGTGATGCTCGTCAGGGGG
GCGGAGCCTATGGAAAAACGCCAGCAACGCGGCCTTTTTACGGTTCCTGGCCTTTTGCTGGCCTTTTGCT
CACATGTTCTTTCCTGCGTTATCCCCTGATTCTGTGGGTGGAAGGGCTCGGAGTTGTGGTAATCTATGTA
TCCTGGTGGTCTCGCATTTGTTCCCCAATGGCGTGGCTAAGCTTGAGGAGCATCGAGAGCGGTTGCCCGA
TGCCTCCGGCAGCTCCGAGCACGGCGACCTTTTTCGACGCGCTGCTCATGGTGGCCCCAGTATGAGACCT
GAGACGAGACGAGACAGCCTGAGAATGGATGCGAGTAATGAGCTCGGCACAAAATCACCACTCGATACAG
GCAGCCCATCAGTCCGGGACGGCGTCAGCGGGAGAGCCGTTGTAAGGCGGCAGACTTTGCTCATGTTACC
GATGCTATTCGGAAGAACGGCAACTAAGCTGCCGGGTTTGAAACACGGATGATCTCGCGGAGGGTAGCAT
GTTGATTGTAACGATGACAGAGCGTTGCTGCCTGTGATCACCGCTCCTCTAGAGTCGACTTGCAGGCATG
CAAGCTTAGCAAGCGAACCGGAATTGCCAGCTGGGGCGCCCTCTGGTAAGGTTGGGAAGCCCTGCAAAGT
AAACTGGATGGCTTTCTTGCCGCCAAGGATCTGATGGCGCAGGGGATCAATATCTGATCAAGAGACAGGA
TGAGGATCGTTTCGCATGAGGGAAGCGGTGATCGCCGAAGTATCGACTCAACTATCAGAGGTAGTTGGCG
TCATCGAGCGCCATCTCGAACCGACGTTGCTGGCCGTACATTTGTACGGCTCCGCAGTGGATGGCGGCCT
GAAGCCACACAGTGATATTGATTTGCTGGTTACGGTGACCGTAAGGCTTGATGAAACAACGCGGCGAGCT
TTGATCAACGACCTTTTGGAAACTTCGGCTTCCCCTGGAGAGAGTGAGATTCTCCGCGCTGTAGAAGTCA
CCATTGTTGTGCACGACGACATCATTCCGTGGCGTTATCCAGCTAAGCGCGAACTGCAATTTGGAGAATG
GCAGCGCAATGACATTCTTGCTGGTATCTTCGAGCCAGCCACGATCGACATTGATCTGGCTATCTTGCTG
ACAAAAGCAAGAGAACATAGCGTTGCCTTGGTAGGTCCAGCGGCGGAGGAACTCTTTGATCCGGTTCCTG
AACAGGATCTATTTGAGGCGCTAAATGAAACCTTAACGCTATGGAACTCGCCGCCCGACTGGGCTGGCGA
TGAGCGAAATGTAGTGCTTACGTTGTCCCGCATTTGGTACAGCGCAGTAACCGGCAAAATCGCGCCGAAG
